Addgene plasmid #58694: C-Terminal Split Cas9 with GyrA intein
Purpose: Expresses truncated C-terminal SpCas9 domain fused to a GyrA intein, flanked by ITRs for AAV packaging. Combine with N-Terminal Split Cas9 Gyra Intein for full length SpCas9 production
Depositing lab: Gang Bao. Depositing organization: Georgia Institute of Technology. Publication: Trans-spliced Cas9 allows cleavage of HBB and CCR5 genes in human cells using compact expression cassettes. Fine EJ, Appleton CM, White DE, Brown MT, Deshmukh H, Kemp ML, Bao G. Sci Rep. 2015 Jul 1;5:10777. doi: 10.1038/srep10777. PubMed 26126518.
Backbone
  Vector backbone: Plasmid 42230: pX330-U6-Chimeric_BB-CBh-hSpCas9
  Backbone size w/o insert (bp): 6580
  Total vector size (bp): 6812
  Modifications to backbone: Inserted 5' ITR using Afl3 cloning site of pX330 vector and split hSpCas9 using AgeI/PmlI to replace 5' portion of hSpCas9 with Gyra Csplit intein that when combined with the GyraNsplit intein backbone splices the two components together forming full length hSpCas9
  Vector type: Mammalian Expression, AAV, CRISPR
Growth in bacteria
  Bacterial resistance: Ampicillin, 100 μg/mL
  Growth temperature: 37°C
  Growth strain: NEB Stable
  Copy number: High Copy
Gene/Insert
  Gene/Insert name: Humanized C-Terminal S. pyogenes Cas9 with GyrA Csplit Intein (alt names: GyraC_hSpCas9; tsCas9-C)
  Species: H. sapiens (human)
  Insert size (bp): 237
  Promoter: CBh
  Tag / fusion protein: GyrA Csplit Intein (N terminal on insert); NLS (C terminal on insert)
  Cloning method: Restriction Enzyme; 5′ cloning site AgeI (not destroyed); 3′ cloning site PmlI (not destroyed)
  Sequencing primers: 5′ cctccgggctgtaattagc; 3′ AGGGTCAAGGAAGGCACG
Resource information
  A portion of this plasmid was derived from a plasmid made by: The Bao lab modified plasmids pX330 and pX335, which were received from AddGene (#42230 and #42335)and originally deposited by Feng Zhang
Terms and licenses: Academic/Nonprofit Terms; Industry Terms: Not Available to Industry
How to cite: C-Terminal Split Cas9 with GyrA intein was a gift from Gang Bao (Addgene plasmid # 58694 ; http://n2t.net/addgene:58694 ; RRID:Addgene_58694)
