[The description below was written by a language model from this plasmid's Addgene catalogue record and pLannotate feature annotations shown in this document.]
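Description:
C-Terminal Split Cas9 with GyrA intein is a pX330-derived mammalian expression and AAV transfer plasmid of about 6.8 kb that encodes the C-terminal half of a trans-splicing SpCas9 system. It is maintained in bacteria through a high-copy ColE1/pUC-type origin and selected with ampicillin via the β-lactamase gene. An M13/f1-type phage origin is also annotated in the backbone. Two AAV2 inverted terminal repeats are present, one retained downstream of the polyadenylation signal and one added by the depositors near the start of the U6 promoter, so that the expression cassettes lie between them for packaging into AAV particles.

The main payload is driven by the CBh promoter, annotated as a CMV enhancer, chicken β-actin promoter and hybrid CBA/MVM intron. The 5′ portion of humanized SpCas9 was replaced between the AgeI and PmlI sites with the C-terminal split fragment of the GyrA intein, which the feature table matches to Mycobacterium xenopi GyrA. This fragment is fused in frame to the remaining C-terminal portion of Cas9, followed by a nucleoplasmin bipartite NLS and a bGH poly(A) signal. The catalogued insert size of 237 bp evidently refers to the intein segment rather than the whole open reading frame. The U6 promoter and S. pyogenes guide RNA scaffold inherited from pX330 remain upstream, although the record does not describe any cloned guide sequence.

On its own the plasmid produces only a truncated Cas9 fragment. When co-delivered with the companion N-terminal split Cas9 GyrA intein construct, the two intein halves associate and splice the fragments into full-length SpCas9. Dividing the nuclease this way gives compact cassettes suited to the limited AAV packaging capacity, and the associated publication applied the approach to cleavage of the HBB and CCR5 genes in human cells.
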