Features (pLannotate 1.2.2; 19 found; start..end, strand, type, name):
      1..241     +  promoter       U6 promoter: RNA polymerase III promoter for human U6 snRNA
    268..343     +  misc_RNA       gRNA scaffold: guide RNA scaffold for the Streptococcus pyogenes CRISPR/Cas9 system
    350..393     +  misc_RNA       gRNA scaffold (fragment): guide RNA scaffold for the Streptococcus pyogenes CRISPR/Cas9 system
    440..725     +  enhancer       CMV enhancer: human cytomegalovirus immediate early enhancer; contains an 18-bp deletion relative to the standard CMV enhancer
    727..1004    +  promoter       chicken β-actin promoter: No description available
   1005..1232    +  intron         hybrid intron: hybrid between chicken β-actin (CBA) and minute virus of mice (MMV) introns (Gray et al., 2011)
   1241..1492    +  CDS            gyrA (fragment): GYRA_MYCXE - Experimental evidence at protein level: Swiss-Prot protein existence level 1. A type II topoisomerase that negatively supercoils closed circular double-stranded (ds) DNA in an ATP-dependent manner to modulate DNA topology and maintain chromosomes in an underwound state. Negative supercoiling favors strand separation, and DNA replication, transcription, recombination and repair, all of which involve strand separation. Also able to catalyze the interconversion of other topological isomers of dsDNA rings, including catenanes and knotted rings. Type II topoisomerases break and join 2
   1490..3625    +  CDS            Cas9(C) (fragment): C-terminal portion of Streptococcus pyogenes Cas9 (Zetsche et al., 2015)
   3626..3673    +  CDS            nucleoplasmin NLS: bipartite nuclear localization signal from nucleoplasmin
   3707..3818    +  polyA_signal   bGH poly(A) signal: bovine growth hormone polyadenylation signal
   3923..4063    +  repeat_region  AAV2 ITR: inverted terminal repeat of adeno-associated virus serotype 2 inverted
   4068..4119    -  misc_feature   bom (fragment): basis of mobility region from pBR322
   4138..4518    +  rep_origin     M13 ori (sequence partly withheld): M13 bacteriophage origin of replication; arrow indicates direction of (+) strand synthesis
   4594..4643    -  misc_feature   bom (fragment): basis of mobility region from pBR322
   4745..4780    -  CDS            rop (fragment): Rop protein, which maintains plasmids at low copy number; rop
   4875..4979    +  promoter       AmpR promoter: bla
   4980..5840    +  CDS            AmpR: β-lactamase; bla; confers resistance to ampicillin, carbenicillin, and related antibiotics
   6011..6599    +  rep_origin     ori: high-copy-number ColE1/pMB1/pBR322/pUC origin of replication
   6661..6801    -  repeat_region  AAV2 ITR: inverted terminal repeat of adeno-associated virus serotype 2 inverted
>Addgene plasmid #58694 | C-Terminal Split Cas9 with GyrA intein | depositor full sequence | sequence record 90691 | C-Terminal Split Cas9 with GyrA intein sequence 6807 bps
GAGGGCCTATTTCCCATGATTCCTTCATATTTGCATATACGATACAAGGCTGTTAGAGAGATAATTGGAA
TTAATTTGACTGTAAACACAAAGATATTAGTACAAAATACGTGACGTAGAAAGTAATAATTTCTTGGGTA
GTTTGCAGTTTTAAAATTATGTTTTAAAATGGACTATCATATGCTTACCGTAACTTGAAAGTATTTCGAT
TTCTTGGCTTTATATATCTTGTGGAAAGGACGAAACACCGGGTCTTCGAGAAGACCTGTTTTAGAGCTAG
AAATAGCAAGTTAAAATAAGGCTAGTCCGTTATCAACTTGAAAAAGTGGCACCGAGTCGGTGCTTTTTTG
TTTTAGAGCTAGAAATAGCAAGTTAAAATAAGGCTAGTCCGTTTTTAGCGCGTGCGCCAATTCTGCAGAC
AAATGGCTCTAGAGGTACCCGTTACATAACTTACGGTAAATGGCCCGCCTGGCTGACCGCCCAACGACCC
CCGCCCATTGACGTCAATAGTAACGCCAATAGGGACTTTCCATTGACGTCAATGGGTGGAGTATTTACGG
TAAACTGCCCACTTGGCAGTACATCAAGTGTATCATATGCCAAGTACGCCCCCTATTGACGTCAATGACG
GTAAATGGCCCGCCTGGCATTGTGCCCAGTACATGACCTTATGGGACTTTCCTACTTGGCAGTACATCTA
CGTATTAGTCATCGCTATTACCATGGTCGAGGTGAGCCCCACGTTCTGCTTCACTCTCCCCATCTCCCCC
CCCTCCCCACCCCCAATTTTGTATTTATTTATTTTTTAATTATTTTGTGCAGCGATGGGGGCGGGGGGGG
GGGGGGGGCGCGCGCCAGGCGGGGCGGGGCGGGGCGAGGGGCGGGGCGGGGCGAGGCGGAGAGGTGCGGC
GGCAGCCAATCAGAGCGGCGCGCTCCGAAAGTTTCCTTTTATGGCGAGGCGGCGGCGGCGGCGGCCCTAT
AAAAAGCGAAGCGCGCGGCGGGCGGGAGTCGCTGCGCGCTGCCTTCGCCCCGTGCCCCGCTCCGCCGCCG
CCTCGCGCCGCCCGCCCCGGCTCTGACTGACCGCGTTACTCCCACAGGTGAGCGGGCGGGACGGCCCTTC
TCCTCCGGGCTGTAATTAGCTGAGCAAGAGGTAAGGGTTTAAGGGATGGTTGGTTGGTGGGGTATTAATG
TTTAATTACCTGGAGCACCTGCCTGAAATCACTTTTTTTCAGGTTGGACCGGTGCCACCATGGGAAAACC
GGAATTTGCCCCAACTACATATACTGTCGGCGTCCCAGGGCTGGTTCGATTCCTGGAAGCCCACCACAGG
GATCCAGACGCTCAGGCAATCGCAGACGAGCTGACCGACGGGAGGTTTTATTATGCTAAGGTCGCCTCTG
TGACCGATGCAGGCGTACAGCCTGTGTATTCTCTTAGGGTGGACACAGCCGACCATGCTTTTATTACCAA
TGGCTTCGTTAGTCACAATACCGGCTGGGGCAGGCTGAGCCGGAAGCTGATCAACGGCATCCGGGACAAG
CAGTCCGGCAAGACAATCCTGGATTTCCTGAAGTCCGACGGCTTCGCCAACAGAAACTTCATGCAGCTGA
TCCACGACGACAGCCTGACCTTTAAAGAGGACATCCAGAAAGCCCAGGTGTCCGGCCAGGGCGATAGCCT
GCACGAGCACATTGCCAATCTGGCCGGCAGCCCCGCCATTAAGAAGGGCATCCTGCAGACAGTGAAGGTG
GTGGACGAGCTCGTGAAAGTGATGGGCCGGCACAAGCCCGAGAACATCGTGATCGAAATGGCCAGAGAGA
ACCAGACCACCCAGAAGGGACAGAAGAACAGCCGCGAGAGAATGAAGCGGATCGAAGAGGGCATCAAAGA
GCTGGGCAGCCAGATCCTGAAAGAACACCCCGTGGAAAACACCCAGCTGCAGAACGAGAAGCTGTACCTG
TACTACCTGCAGAATGGGCGGGATATGTACGTGGACCAGGAACTGGACATCAACCGGCTGTCCGACTACG
ATGTGGACCATATCGTGCCTCAGAGCTTTCTGAAGGACGACTCCATCGACAACAAGGTGCTGACCAGAAG
CGACAAGAACCGGGGCAAGAGCGACAACGTGCCCTCCGAAGAGGTCGTGAAGAAGATGAAGAACTACTGG
CGGCAGCTGCTGAACGCCAAGCTGATTACCCAGAGAAAGTTCGACAATCTGACCAAGGCCGAGAGAGGCG
GCCTGAGCGAACTGGATAAGGCCGGCTTCATCAAGAGACAGCTGGTGGAAACCCGGCAGATCACAAAGCA
CGTGGCACAGATCCTGGACTCCCGGATGAACACTAAGTACGACGAGAATGACAAGCTGATCCGGGAAGTG
AAAGTGATCACCCTGAAGTCCAAGCTGGTGTCCGATTTCCGGAAGGATTTCCAGTTTTACAAAGTGCGCG
AGATCAACAACTACCACCACGCCCACGACGCCTACCTGAACGCCGTCGTGGGAACCGCCCTGATCAAAAA
GTACCCTAAGCTGGAAAGCGAGTTCGTGTACGGCGACTACAAGGTGTACGACGTGCGGAAGATGATCGCC
AAGAGCGAGCAGGAAATCGGCAAGGCTACCGCCAAGTACTTCTTCTACAGCAACATCATGAACTTTTTCA
AGACCGAGATTACCCTGGCCAACGGCGAGATCCGGAAGCGGCCTCTGATCGAGACAAACGGCGAAACCGG
GGAGATCGTGTGGGATAAGGGCCGGGATTTTGCCACCGTGCGGAAAGTGCTGAGCATGCCCCAAGTGAAT
ATCGTGAAAAAGACCGAGGTGCAGACAGGCGGCTTCAGCAAAGAGTCTATCCTGCCCAAGAGGAACAGCG
ATAAGCTGATCGCCAGAAAGAAGGACTGGGACCCTAAGAAGTACGGCGGCTTCGACAGCCCCACCGTGGC
CTATTCTGTGCTGGTGGTGGCCAAAGTGGAAAAGGGCAAGTCCAAGAAACTGAAGAGTGTGAAAGAGCTG
CTGGGGATCACCATCATGGAAAGAAGCAGCTTCGAGAAGAATCCCATCGACTTTCTGGAAGCCAAGGGCT
ACAAAGAAGTGAAAAAGGACCTGATCATCAAGCTGCCTAAGTACTCCCTGTTCGAGCTGGAAAACGGCCG
GAAGAGAATGCTGGCCTCTGCCGGCGAACTGCAGAAGGGAAACGAACTGGCCCTGCCCTCCAAATATGTG
AACTTCCTGTACCTGGCCAGCCACTATGAGAAGCTGAAGGGCTCCCCCGAGGATAATGAGCAGAAACAGC
TGTTTGTGGAACAGCACAAGCACTACCTGGACGAGATCATCGAGCAGATCAGCGAGTTCTCCAAGAGAGT
GATCCTGGCCGACGCTAATCTGGACAAAGTGCTGTCCGCCTACAACAAGCACCGGGATAAGCCCATCAGA
GAGCAGGCCGAGAATATCATCCACCTGTTTACCCTGACCAATCTGGGAGCCCCTGCCGCCTTCAAGTACT
TTGACACCACCATCGACCGGAAGAGGTACACCAGCACCAAAGAGGTGCTGGACGCCACCCTGATCCACCA
GAGCATCACCGGCCTGTACGAGACACGGATCGACCTGTCTCAGCTGGGAGGCGACAAAAGGCCGGCGGCC
ACGAAAAAGGCCGGCCAGGCAAAAAAGAAAAAGTAAGAATTCCTAGAGCTCGCTGATCAGCCTCGACTGT
GCCTTCTAGTTGCCAGCCATCTGTTGTTTGCCCCTCCCCCGTGCCTTCCTTGACCCTGGAAGGTGCCACT
CCCACTGTCCTTTCCTAATAAAATGAGGAAATTGCATCGCATTGTCTGAGTAGGTGTCATTCTATTCTGG
GGGGTGGGGTGGGGCAGGACAGCAAGGGGGAGGATTGGGAAGAGAATAGCAGGCATGCTGGGGAGCGGCC
GCAGGAACCCCTAGTGATGGAGTTGGCCACTCCCTCTCTGCGCGCTCGCTCGCTCACTGAGGCCGGGCGA
CCAAAGGTCGCCCGACGCCCGGGCTTTGCCCGGGCGGCCTCAGTGAGCGAGCGAGCGCGCAGCTGCCTGC
AGGGGCGCCTGATGCGGTATTTTCTCCTTACGCATCTGTGCGGTATTTCACACCGCATA
[142 nt withheld, positions 4120-4261]
C
[141 nt withheld, positions 4263-4403]
CCTTTGACGTTGGAGTCCACGTTCTTT
[37 nt withheld, positions 4431-4467]
ACCCTATCTCGGGCTATTCTTTTGATTTATAAGGGATTTTGCCGATTTCGGCCTATTGGTTAAAAAATGA
GCTGATTTAACAAAAATTTAACGCGAATTTTAACAAAATATTAACGTTTACAATTTTATGGTGCACTCTC
AGTACAATCTGCTCTGATGCCGCATAGTTAAGCCAGCCCCGACACCCGCCAACACCCGCTGACGCGCCCT
GACGGGCTTGTCTGCTCCCGGCATCCGCTTACAGACAAGCTGTGACCGTCTCCGGGAGCTGCATGTGTCA
GAGGTTTTCACCGTCATCACCGAAACGCGCGAGACGAAAGGGCCTCGTGATACGCCTATTTTTATAGGTT
AATGTCATGATAATAATGGTTTCTTAGACGTCAGGTGGCACTTTTCGGGGAAATGTGCGCGGAACCCCTA
TTTGTTTATTTTTCTAAATACATTCAAATATGTATCCGCTCATGAGACAATAACCCTGATAAATGCTTCA
ATAATATTGAAAAAGGAAGAGTATGAGTATTCAACATTTCCGTGTCGCCCTTATTCCCTTTTTTGCGGCA
TTTTGCCTTCCTGTTTTTGCTCACCCAGAAACGCTGGTGAAAGTAAAAGATGCTGAAGATCAGTTGGGTG
CACGAGTGGGTTACATCGAACTGGATCTCAACAGCGGTAAGATCCTTGAGAGTTTTCGCCCCGAAGAACG
TTTTCCAATGATGAGCACTTTTAAAGTTCTGCTATGTGGCGCGGTATTATCCCGTATTGACGCCGGGCAA
GAGCAACTCGGTCGCCGCATACACTATTCTCAGAATGACTTGGTTGAGTACTCACCAGTCACAGAAAAGC
ATCTTACGGATGGCATGACAGTAAGAGAATTATGCAGTGCTGCCATAACCATGAGTGATAACACTGCGGC
CAACTTACTTCTGACAACGATCGGAGGACCGAAGGAGCTAACCGCTTTTTTGCACAACATGGGGGATCAT
GTAACTCGCCTTGATCGTTGGGAACCGGAGCTGAATGAAGCCATACCAAACGACGAGCGTGACACCACGA
TGCCTGTAGCAATGGCAACAACGTTGCGCAAACTATTAACTGGCGAACTACTTACTCTAGCTTCCCGGCA
ACAATTAATAGACTGGATGGAGGCGGATAAAGTTGCAGGACCACTTCTGCGCTCGGCCCTTCCGGCTGGC
TGGTTTATTGCTGATAAATCTGGAGCCGGTGAGCGTGGAAGCCGCGGTATCATTGCAGCACTGGGGCCAG
ATGGTAAGCCCTCCCGTATCGTAGTTATCTACACGACGGGGAGTCAGGCAACTATGGATGAACGAAATAG
ACAGATCGCTGAGATAGGTGCCTCACTGATTAAGCATTGGTAACTGTCAGACCAAGTTTACTCATATATA
CTTTAGATTGATTTAAAACTTCATTTTTAATTTAAAAGGATCTAGGTGAAGATCCTTTTTGATAATCTCA
TGACCAAAATCCCTTAACGTGAGTTTTCGTTCCACTGAGCGTCAGACCCCGTAGAAAAGATCAAAGGATC
TTCTTGAGATCCTTTTTTTCTGCGCGTAATCTGCTGCTTGCAAACAAAAAAACCACCGCTACCAGCGGTG
GTTTGTTTGCCGGATCAAGAGCTACCAACTCTTTTTCCGAAGGTAACTGGCTTCAGCAGAGCGCAGATAC
CAAATACTGTCCTTCTAGTGTAGCCGTAGTTAGGCCACCACTTCAAGAACTCTGTAGCACCGCCTACATA
CCTCGCTCTGCTAATCCTGTTACCAGTGGCTGCTGCCAGTGGCGATAAGTCGTGTCTTACCGGGTTGGAC
TCAAGACGATAGTTACCGGATAAGGCGCAGCGGTCGGGCTGAACGGGGGGTTCGTGCACACAGCCCAGCT
TGGAGCGAACGACCTACACCGAACTGAGATACCTACAGCGTGAGCTATGAGAAAGCGCCACGCTTCCCGA
AGGGAGAAAGGCGGACAGGTATCCGGTAAGCGGCAGGGTCGGAACAGGAGAGCGCACGAGGGAGCTTCCA
GGGGGAAACGCCTGGTATCTTTATAGTCCTGTCGGGTTTCGCCACCTCTGACTTGAGCGTCGATTTTTGT
GATGCTCGTCAGGGGGGCGGAGCCTATGGAAAAACGCCAGCAACGCGGCCTTTTTACGGTTCCTGGCCTT
TTGCTGGCCTTTTGCTCACATGTCCTGCAGGCAGCTGCGCGCTCGCTCGCTCACTGAGGCCGCCCGGGCA
AAGCCCGGGCGTCGGGCGACCTTTGGTCGCCCGGCCTCAGTGAGCGAGCGAGCGCGCAGAGAGGGAGTGG
CCAACTCCATCACTAGGGGTTCCTACATGT
