>Addgene plasmid #58694 | C-Terminal Split Cas9 with GyrA intein | depositor partial sequence | sequence record 90728 | 5' ITR
ACATGTCCTGCAGGCAGCTGCGCGCTCGCTCGCTCACTGAGGCCGCCCGGGCAAAGCCCGGGCGTCGGGC
GACCTTTGGTCGCCCGGCCTCAGTGAGCGAGCGAGCGCGCAGAGAGGGAGTGGCCAACTCCATCACTAGG
GGTTCCTACATGT
