>Addgene plasmid #58694 | C-Terminal Split Cas9 with GyrA intein | depositor partial sequence | sequence record 90729 | GyraC_hSpCas9
GGAAAACCGGAATTTGCCCCAACTACATATACTGTCGGCGTCCCAGGGCTGGTTCGATTCCTGGAAGCCC
ACCACAGGGATCCAGACGCTCAGGCAATCGCAGACGAGCTGACCGACGGGAGGTTTTATTATGCTAAGGT
CGCCTCTGTGACCGATGCAGGCGTACAGCCTGTGTATTCTCTTAGGGTGGACACAGCCGACCATGCTTTT
ATTACCAATGGCTTCGTTAGTCACAATACCGGCTGGGGCAGGCTGAGCCGGAAGCTGATCAACGGCATCC
GGGACAAGCAGTCCGGCAAGACAATCCTGGATTTCCTGAAGTCCGACGGCTTCGCCAACAGAAACTTCAT
GCAGCTGATCCACGACGACAGCCTGACCTTTAAAGAGGACATCCAGAAAGCCCAGGTGTCCGGCCAGGGC
GATAGCCTGCACGAGCACATTGCCAATCTGGCCGGCAGCCCCGCCATTAAGAAGGGCATCCTGCAGACAG
TGAAGGTGGTGGACGAGCTCGTGAAAGTGATGGGCCGGCACAAGCCCGAGAACATCGTGATCGAAATGGC
CAGAGAGAACCAGACCACCCAGAAGGGACAGAAGAACAGCCGCGAGAGAATGAAGCGGATCGAAGAGGGC
ATCAAAGAGCTGGGCAGCCAGATCCTGAAAGAACACCCCGTGGAAAACACCCAGCTGCAGAACGAGAAGC
TGTACCTGTACTACCTGCAGAATGGGCGGGATATGTACGTGGACCAGGAACTGGACATCAACCGGCTGTC
CGACTACGATGTGGACCATATCGTGCCTCAGAGCTTTCTGAAGGACGACTCCATCGACAACAAGGTGCTG
ACCAGAAGCGACAAGAACCGGGGCAAGAGCGACAACGTGCCCTCCGAAGAGGTCGTGAAGAAGATGAAGA
ACTACTGGCGGCAGCTGCTGAACGCCAAGCTGATTACCCAGAGAAAGTTCGACAATCTGACCAAGGCCGA
GAGAGGCGGCCTGAGCGAACTGGATAAGGCCGGCTTCATCAAGAGACAGCTGGTGGAAACCCGGCAGATC
ACAAAGCACGTGGCACAGATCCTGGACTCCCGGATGAACACTAAGTACGACGAGAATGACAAGCTGATCC
GGGAAGTGAAAGTGATCACCCTGAAGTCCAAGCTGGTGTCCGATTTCCGGAAGGATTTCCAGTTTTACAA
AGTGCGCGAGATCAACAACTACCACCACGCCCACGACGCCTACCTGAACGCCGTCGTGGGAACCGCCCTG
ATCAAAAAGTACCCTAAGCTGGAAAGCGAGTTCGTGTACGGCGACTACAAGGTGTACGACGTGCGGAAGA
TGATCGCCAAGAGCGAGCAGGAAATCGGCAAGGCTACCGCCAAGTACTTCTTCTACAGCAACATCATGAA
CTTTTTCAAGACCGAGATTACCCTGGCCAACGGCGAGATCCGGAAGCGGCCTCTGATCGAGACAAACGGC
GAAACCGGGGAGATCGTGTGGGATAAGGGCCGGGATTTTGCCACCGTGCGGAAAGTGCTGAGCATGCCCC
AAGTGAATATCGTGAAAAAGACCGAGGTGCAGACAGGCGGCTTCAGCAAAGAGTCTATCCTGCCCAAGAG
GAACAGCGATAAGCTGATCGCCAGAAAGAAGGACTGGGACCCTAAGAAGTACGGCGGCTTCGACAGCCCC
ACCGTGGCCTATTCTGTGCTGGTGGTGGCCAAAGTGGAAAAGGGCAAGTCCAAGAAACTGAAGAGTGTGA
AAGAGCTGCTGGGGATCACCATCATGGAAAGAAGCAGCTTCGAGAAGAATCCCATCGACTTTCTGGAAGC
CAAGGGCTACAAAGAAGTGAAAAAGGACCTGATCATCAAGCTGCCTAAGTACTCCCTGTTCGAGCTGGAA
AACGGCCGGAAGAGAATGCTGGCCTCTGCCGGCGAACTGCAGAAGGGAAACGAACTGGCCCTGCCCTCCA
AATATGTGAACTTCCTGTACCTGGCCAGCCACTATGAGAAGCTGAAGGGCTCCCCCGAGGATAATGAGCA
GAAACAGCTGTTTGTGGAACAGCACAAGCACTACCTGGACGAGATCATCGAGCAGATCAGCGAGTTCTCC
AAGAGAGTGATCCTGGCCGACGCTAATCTGGACAAAGTGCTGTCCGCCTACAACAAGCACCGGGATAAGC
CCATCAGAGAGCAGGCCGAGAATATCATCCACCTGTTTACCCTGACCAATCTGGGAGCCCCTGCCGCCTT
CAAGTACTTTGACACCACCATCGACCGGAAGAGGTACACCAGCACCAAAGAGGTGCTGGACGCCACCCTG
ATCCACCAGAGCATCACCGGCCTGTACGAGACACGGATCGACCTGTCTCAGCTGGGAGGCGAC
