>Addgene plasmid #58694 | C-Terminal Split Cas9 with GyrA intein | addgene partial sequence | sequence record 93414 | BGH-rev 5'-TAGAAGGCACAGTCGAGG-3'
GGAATTCTTACTTTTTCTTTTTTGCCTGGCCGGCCTTTTTCGTGGCCGCCGGCCTTTTGTCGCCTCCCAG
CTGAGACAGGTCGATCCGTGTCTCGTACAGGCCGGTGATGCTCTGGTGGATCAGGGTGGCGTCCAGCACC
TCTTTGGTGCTGGTGTACCTCTTCCGGTCGATGGTGGTGTCAAAGTACTTGAAGGCGGCAGGGGCTCCCA
GATTGGTCAGGGTAAACAGGTGGATGATATTCTCGGCCTGCTCTCTGATGGGCTTATCCCGGTGCTTGTT
GTAGGCGGACAGCACTTTGTCCAGATTAGCGTCGGCCAGGATCACTCTCTTGGAGAACTCGCTGATCTGC
TCGATGATCTCGTCCAGGTAGTGCTTGTGCTGTTCCACAAACAGCTGTTTCTGCTCATTATCCTCGGGGG
AGCCCTTCAGCTTCTCATAGTGGCTGGCCAGGTACAGGAAGTTCACATATTTGGAGGGCAGGGCCAGTTC
GTTTCCCTTCTGCAGTTCGCCGGCAGAGGCCAGCATTCTCTTCCGGCCGTTTTCCAGCTCGAACAGGGAG
TACTTAGGCAGCTTGATGATCAGGTCCTTTTTCACTTCTTTGTAGCCCTTGGCTTCCAGAAAGTCGATGG
GATTCTTCTCGAAGCTGCTTCTTTCCATGATGGTGATCCCCAGCAGCTCTTTCACACTCTTCAGTTTCTT
GGACTTGCCCTTTTCCACTTTGGCCACCACCAGCACAGAATAGGCCACGGTGGGGCTGTCGAAGCCGCCG
TACTTCTTAGGGTCCCAGTCCTTCTTTCTGGCGATCAGCTTATCGCTGTTCCTCTTGGGCAGGATAGACT
CTTTGCTGAAGCCGCCTGTCTGCACCTCGGTCTTTTTCACGATATTCACTTGGGGCATGCTCAGCACTTT
CCGCACGGTGGCAAAATCCCGGCCCTTATCCCACACGATCTCCCCGGTTTCGCCGTTTGTCTCGATCAGA
GGCCG
