>Addgene plasmid #58694 | C-Terminal Split Cas9 with GyrA intein | addgene partial sequence | sequence record 93415 | hU6-F 5'-GAGGGCCTATTTCCCATGATT-3'
GGCTGTTAGAGAGATAATTGGAATTAATTTGACTGTAAACACAAAGATATTAGTACAAAATACGTGACGT
AGAAAGTAATAATTTCTTGGGTAGTTTGCAGTTTTAAAATTATGTTTTAAAATGGACTATCATATGCTTA
CCGTAACTTGAAAGTATTTCGATTTCTTGGCTTTATATATCTTGTGGAAAGGACGAAACACCGGGTCTTC
GAGAAGACCTGTTTTAGAGCTAGAAATAGCAAGTTAAAATAAGGCTAGTCCGTTATCAACTTGAAAAAGT
GGCACCGAGTCGGTGCTTTTTTGTTTTAGAGCTAGAAATAGCAAGTTAAAATAAGGCTAGTCCGTTTTTA
GCGCGTGCGCCAATTCTGCAGACAAATGGCTCTAGAGGTACCCGTTACATAACTTACGGTAAATGGCCCG
CCTGGCTGACCGCCCAACGACCCCCGCCCATTGACGTCAATAGTAACGCCAATAGGGACTTTCCATTGAC
GTCAATGGGTGGAGTATTTACGGTAAACTGCCCACTTGGCAGTACATCAAGTGTATCATATGCCAAGTAC
GCCCCCTATTGACGTCAATGACGGTAAATGGCCCGCCTGGCATTGTGCCCAGTACATGACCTTATGGGAC
TTTCCTACTTGGCAGTACATCTACGTATTAGTCATCGCTATTACCATGGTC
