>Addgene plasmid #58694 | C-Terminal Split Cas9 with GyrA intein | addgene partial sequence | sequence record 93416 | dCas9-R2 5'-GGGTTTCCACCAGCTGTCTC-3'
GGCCTTATCCAGTTCGCTCAGGCCGCCTCTCTCGGCCTTGGTCAGATTGTCGAACTTTCTCTGGGTAATC
AGCTTGGCGTTCAGCAGCTGCCGCCAGTAGTTCTTCATCTTCTTCACGACCTCTTCGGAGGGCACGTTGT
CGCTCTTGCCCCGGTTCTTGTCGCTTCTGGTCAGCACCTTGTTGTCGATGGAGTCGTCCTTCAGAAAGCT
CTGAGGCACGATATGGTCCACATCGTAGTCGGACAGCCGGTTGATGTCCAGTTCCTGGTCCACGTACATA
TCCCGCCCATTCTGCAGGTAGTACAGGTACAGCTTCTCGTTCTGCAGCTGGGTGTTTTCCACGGGGTGTT
CTTTCAGGATCTGGCTGCCCAGCTCTTTGATGCCCTCTTCGATCCGCTTCATTCTCTCGCGGCTGTTCTT
CTGTCCCTTCTGGGTGGTCTGGTTCTCTCTGGCCATTTCGATCACGATGTTCTCGGGCTTGTGCCGGCCC
ATCACTTTCACGAGCTCGTCCACCACCTTCACTGTCTGCAGGATGCCCTTCTTAATGGCGGGGCTGCCGG
CCAGATTGGCAATGTGCTCGTGCAGGCTATCGCCCTGGCCGGACACCTGGGCTTTCTGGATGTCCTCTTT
AAAGGTCAGGCTGTCGTCGTGGATCAGCTGCATGAAGTTTCTGTTGGCGAAGCCGTCGGACTTCAGGAAA
TCCAGGATTGTCTTGCCGGACTGCTTGTCCCGGATGCCGTTGATCAGCTTCCGGCTCAGCCTGCCCCAGC
CGGTATTGTGACTAACGAAGCCATTGGTAATAAAAGCATGGTCGGCTGTGTCCACCCTAAGAGAATACAC
AGGCTGTACGCCTGCATCGGTCACAGAGGCGACCTTAGCATAATAAAACCTCCCGTCGGTCAGCTCGTCT
GCGATTGCCTGAGCGTCTGGATCCCTGTGGTGGGCTTCCAGGAATCGAACCAGCCCTGGGACGCCGACAG
TATATGTAGTTGGGGCAAATTCCGGTTTTCC
