>Addgene plasmid #58694 | C-Terminal Split Cas9 with GyrA intein | addgene partial sequence | sequence record 96604 | synthCas9Int-R 5'-CCTTCTGGGTGGTCTGGTTC-3'
CGATGTTCTCGGGCTTGTGCCGGCCCATCACTTTCACGAGCTCGTCCACCACCTTCACTGTCTGCAGGAT
GCCCTTCTTAATGGCGGGGCTGCCGGCCAGATTGGCAATGTGCTCGTGCAGGCTATCGCCCTGGCCGGAC
ACCTGGGCTTTCTGGATGTCCTCTTTAAAGGTCAGGCTGTCGTCGTGGATCAGCTGCATGAAGTTTCTGT
TGGCGAAGCCGTCGGACTTCAGGAAATCCAGGATTGTCTTGCCGGACTGCTTGTCCCGGATGCCGTTGAT
CAGCTTCCGGCTCAGCCTGCCCCAGCCGGTATTGTGACTAACGAAGCCATTGGTAATAAAAGCATGGTCG
GCTGTGTCCACCCTAAGAGAATACACAGGCTGTACGCCTGCATCGGTCACAGAGGCGACCTTAGCATAAT
AAAACCTCCCGTCGGTCAGCTCGTCTGCGATTGCCTGAGCGTCTGGATCCCTGTGGTGGGCTTCCAGGAA
TCGAACCAGCCCTGGGACGCCGACAGTATATGTAGTTGGGGCAAATTCCGGTTTTCCCATGGTGGCACCG
GTCCAACCTGAAAAAAAGTGATTTCAGGCAGGTGCTCCAGGTAATTAAACATTAATACCCCACCAACCAA
CCATCCCTTAAACCCTTACCTCTTGCTCAGCTAATTACAGCCCGGAGGAGAAGGGCCGTCCCGCCCGCTC
ACCTGTGGGAGTAACGCGGTCAGTCAGAGCCGGGGCGGGCGGCGCGAGGCGGCGGCGGAGCGGGGCACGG
GGCGAAGGCAGCGCGCAGCGACTCCCGCCCGCCGCGCGCTTCGCTTTTTATAGGGCCGCCGCCGCCGCCG
CCTCGCCATAAAAGGAAACTTTCGGAGCGCGCCGCTCTGATTGGCTGCCGCCGCACCT
