>Addgene plasmid #58694 | C-Terminal Split Cas9 with GyrA intein | addgene partial sequence | sequence record 96611 | pCBhProF2 5'-agggtttaagggatggttgg-3'
TTAATTACCTGGAGCACCTGCCTGAAATCACTTTTTTTCAGGTTGGACCGGTGCCACCATGGGAAAACCG
GAATTTGCCCCAACTACATATACTGTCGGCGTCCCAGGGCTGGTTCGATTCCTGGAAGCCCACCACAGGG
ATCCAGACGCTCAGGCAATCGCAGACGAGCTGACCGACGGGAGGTTTTATTATGCTAAGGTCGCCTCTGT
GACCGATGCAGGCGTACAGCCTGTGTATTCTCTTAGGGTGGACACAGCCGACCATGCTTTTATTACCAAT
GGCTTCGTTAGTCACAATACCGGCTGGGGCAGGCTGAGCCGGAAGCTGATCAACGGCATCCGGGACAAGC
AGTCCGGCAAGACAATCCTGGATTTCCTGAAGTCCGACGGCTTCGCCAACAGAAACTTCATGCAGCTGAT
CCACGACGACAGCCTGACCTTTAAAGAGGACATCCAGAAAGCCCAGGTGTCCGGCCAGGGCGATAGCCTG
CACGAGCACATTGCCAATCTGGCCGGCAGCCCCGCCATTAAGAAGGGCATCCTGCAGACAGTGAAGGTGG
TGGACGAGCTCGTGAAAGTGATGGGCCGGCACAAGCCCGAGAACATCGTGATCGAAATGGCCAGAGAGAA
CCAGACCACCCAGAAGGGACAGAAGAACAGCCGCGAGAGAATGAAGCGGATCGAAGAGGGCATCAAAGAG
CTGGGCAGCCAGATCCTGAAAGAACACCCCGTGGAAAACACCCAGCTGCAGAACGAGAAGCTGTACCTGT
ACTACCTGCAGAATGGGCGGGATATGTACGTGGACCAGGAACTGGACATCAACCGGCTGTCCGACTACGA
TGTGGACCATATCGTGCCTCAGAGCTTTCTGAAGGACGACTCCATCGACAACAAGGTGCTGACCAGAAGC
GACAAGAACCGGGGCAAGAGCGACAACGTGCCCTCCGAAGAGGTCGTGAAGAAGATGAAGAACTACTGGC
GGCAGCTGCTGAACGCCAAGCTGATTACCCAGAGAAAGTTCGACAATCTGACCAAGGCCGAGAGAGGCGG
CCTGAGCGAA
